>Addgene plasmid #223127 | pCMV-T7-TadCBEd-SpCas9(LWKYQS)-P2A-EGFP (BKS1014) | addgene full sequence | sequence record 447695 | Addgene NGS Result
CAAGGCAAGGCTTGACCGACAATTGCATGAAGAATCTGCTTAGGGTTAGGCGTTTTGCGCTGCTTCGCGA
TGTACGGGCCAGATATACGCGTTGACATTGATTATTGACTAGTTATTAATAGTAATCAATTACGGGGTCA
TTAGTTCATAGCCCATATATGGAGTTCCGCGTTACATAACTTACGGTAAATGGCCCGCCTGGCTGACCGC
CCAACGACCCCCGCCCATTGACGTCAATAATGACGTATGTTCCCATAGTAACGCCAATAGGGACTTTCCA
TTGACGTCAATGGGTGGAGTATTTACGGTAAACTGCCCACTTGGCAGTACATCAAGTGTATCATATGCCA
AGTACGCCCCCTATTGACGTCAATGACGGTAAATGGCCCGCCTGGCATTATGCCCAGTACATGACCTTAT
GGGACTTTCCTACTTGGCAGTACATCTACGTATTAGTCATCGCTATTACCATGGTGATGCGGTTTTGGCA
GTACATCAATGGGCGTGGATAGCGGTTTGACTCACGGGGATTTCCAAGTCTCCACCCCATTGACGTCAAT
GGGAGTTTGTTTTGGCACCAAAATCAACGGGACTTTCCAAAATGTCGTAACAACTCCGCCCCATTGACGC
AAATGGGCGGTAGGCGTGTACGGTGGGAGGTCTATATAAGCAGAGCTGGTTTAGTGAACCGTCAGATCCG
CTAGAGATCCGCGGCCGCTAATACGACTCACTATAGGGAGAGCCGCCACCATGAAACGGACAGCCGACGG
AAGCGAGTTCGAGTCACCAAAGAAGAAGCGGAAAGTCTCTGAGGTGGAGTTTTCCCACGAGTACTGGATG
AGACATGCCCTGACCCTGGCCAAGAGGGCACGCGATGAGAGGAAGGCCCCTGTGGGAGCCGTGCTGGTGC
TGAACAATAGAGTGATCGGCGAGGGCTGGAACAGAGCCATCGGCCTGCACGACCCAACAGCCCATGCCGA
AATTATCGCCCTGAGACAGGGCGGCCTGGTCATGCAGAACTACAGACTGATTGACGCCACCCTGTACGTG
ACATTCGAGCCTTGCGTGATGTGCGCCGGCGCCATGATCAACTCTAGGATCGGCCGCGTGGTGTTTGGCG
TGAGGAACAGCAAAAGAGGCGCCGCAGGCTCCCTGATGAACGTGCTGAACTACCCCGGCATGAATCACCG
CGTCGAAATTACCGAGGGAATCCTGGCAGATGAATGTGCCGCCCTGCTGTGCGATTTCTACCGGATGCCT
AGACAGGTGTTCAATGCTCAGAAGAAGGCCCAGAGCTCCATCAACTCCGGAGGATCTAGCGGAGGCTCCT
CTGGCTCTGAGACACCTGGCACAAGCGAGAGCGCAACACCTGAAAGCAGCGGGGGCAGCAGCGGGGGGTC
AGACAAGAAGTACAGCATCGGCCTGGCCATCGGCACCAACTCTGTGGGCTGGGCCGTGATCACCGACGAG
TACAAGGTGCCCAGCAAGAAATTCAAGGTGCTGGGCAACACCGACCGGCACAGCATCAAGAAGAACCTGA
TCGGAGCCCTGCTGTTCGACAGCGGCGAAACAGCCGAGGCCACCCGGCTGAAGAGAACCGCCAGAAGAAG
ATACACCAGACGGAAGAACCGGATCTGCTATCTGCAAGAGATCTTCAGCAACGAGATGGCCAAGGTGGAC
GACAGCTTCTTCCACAGACTGGAAGAGTCCTTCCTGGTGGAAGAGGATAAGAAGCACGAGCGGCACCCCA
TCTTCGGCAACATCGTGGACGAGGTGGCCTACCACGAGAAGTACCCCACCATCTACCACCTGAGAAAGAA
ACTGGTGGACAGCACCGACAAGGCCGACCTGCGGCTGATCTATCTGGCCCTGGCCCACATGATCAAGTTC
CGGGGCCACTTCCTGATCGAGGGCGACCTGAACCCCGACAACAGCGACGTGGACAAGCTGTTCATCCAGC
TGGTGCAGACCTACAACCAGCTGTTCGAGGAAAACCCCATCAACGCCAGCGGCGTGGACGCCAAGGCCAT
CCTGTCTGCCAGACTGAGCAAGAGCAGACGGCTGGAAAATCTGATCGCCCAGCTGCCCGGCGAGAAGAAG
AATGGCCTGTTCGGAAACCTGATTGCCCTGAGCCTGGGCCTGACCCCCAACTTCAAGAGCAACTTCGACC
TGGCCGAGGATGCCAAACTGCAGCTGAGCAAGGACACCTACGACGACGACCTGGACAACCTGCTGGCCCA
GATCGGCGACCAGTACGCCGACCTGTTTCTGGCCGCCAAGAACCTGTCCGACGCCATCCTGCTGAGCGAC
ATCCTGAGAGTGAACACCGAGATCACCAAGGCCCCCCTGAGCGCCTCTATGATCAAGAGATACGACGAGC
ACCACCAGGACCTGACCCTGCTGAAAGCTCTCGTGCGGCAGCAGCTGCCTGAGAAGTACAAAGAGATTTT
CTTCGACCAGAGCAAGAACGGCTACGCCGGCTACATTGACGGCGGAGCCAGCCAGGAAGAGTTCTACAAG
TTCATCAAGCCCATCCTGGAAAAGATGGACGGCACCGAGGAACTGCTCGTGAAGCTGAACAGAGAGGACC
TGCTGCGGAAGCAGCGGACCTTCGACAACGGCAGCATCCCCCACCAGATCCACCTGGGAGAGCTGCACGC
CATTCTGCGGCGGCAGGAAGATTTTTACCCATTCCTGAAGGACAACCGGGAAAAGATCGAGAAGATCCTG
ACCTTCCGCATCCCCTACTACGTGGGCCCTCTGGCCAGGGGAAACAGCAGATTCGCCTGGATGACCAGAA
AGAGCGAGGAAACCATCACCCCCTGGAACTTCGAGGAAGTGGTGGACAAGGGCGCTTCCGCCCAGAGCTT
CATCGAGCGGATGACCAACTTCGATAAGAACCTGCCCAACGAGAAGGTGCTGCCCAAGCACAGCCTGCTG
TACGAGTACTTCACCGTGTATAACGAGCTGACCAAAGTGAAATACGTGACCGAGGGAATGAGAAAGCCCG
CCTTCCTGAGCGGCGAGCAGAAAAAGGCCATCGTGGACCTGCTGTTCAAGACCAACCGGAAAGTGACCGT
GAAGCAGCTGAAAGAGGACTACTTCAAGAAAATCGAGTGCTTCGACTCCGTGGAAATCTCCGGCGTGGAA
GATCGGTTCAACGCCTCCCTGGGCACATACCACGATCTGCTGAAAATTATCAAGGACAAGGACTTCCTGG
ACAATGAGGAAAACGAGGACATTCTGGAAGATATCGTGCTGACCCTGACACTGTTTGAGGACAGAGAGAT
GATCGAGGAACGGCTGAAAACCTATGCCCACCTGTTCGACGACAAAGTGATGAAGCAGCTGAAGCGGCGG
AGATACACCGGCTGGGGCAGGCTGAGCCGGAAGCTGATCAACGGCATCCGGGACAAGCAGTCCGGCAAGA
CAATCCTGGATTTCCTGAAGTCCGACGGCTTCGCCAACAGAAACTTCATGCAGCTGATCCACGACGACAG
CCTGACCTTTAAAGAGGACATCCAGAAAGCCCAGGTGTCCGGCCAGGGCGATAGCCTGCACGAGCACATT
GCCAATCTGGCCGGCAGCCCCGCCATTAAGAAGGGCATCCTGCAGACAGTGAAGGTGGTGGACGAGCTCG
TGAAAGTGATGGGCCGGCACAAGCCCGAGAACATCGTGATCGAAATGGCCAGAGAGAACCAGACCACCCA
GAAGGGACAGAAGAACAGCCGCGAGAGAATGAAGCGGATCGAAGAGGGCATCAAAGAGCTGGGCAGCCAG
ATCCTGAAAGAACACCCCGTGGAAAACACCCAGCTGCAGAACGAGAAGCTGTACCTGTACTACCTGCAGA
ATGGGCGGGATATGTACGTGGACCAGGAACTGGACATCAACCGGCTGTCCGACTACGATGTGGACCATAT
CGTGCCTCAGAGCTTTCTGAAGGACGACTCCATCGACAACAAGGTGCTGACCAGAAGCGACAAGAACCGG
GGCAAGAGCGACAACGTGCCCTCCGAAGAGGTCGTGAAGAAGATGAAGAACTACTGGCGGCAGCTGCTGA
ACGCCAAGCTGATTACCCAGAGAAAGTTCGACAATCTGACCAAGGCCGAGAGAGGCGGCCTGAGCGAACT
GGATAAGGCCGGCTTCATCAAGAGACAGCTGGTGGAAACCCGGCAGATCACAAAGCACGTGGCACAGATC
CTGGACTCCCGGATGAACACTAAGTACGACGAGAATGACAAGCTGATCCGGGAAGTGAAAGTGATCACCC
TGAAGTCCAAGCTGGTGTCCGATTTCCGGAAGGATTTCCAGTTTTACAAAGTGCGCGAGATCAACAACTA
CCACCACGCCCACGACGCCTACCTGAACGCCGTCGTGGGAACCGCCCTGATCAAAAAGTACCCTAAGCTG
GAAAGCGAGTTCGTGTACGGCGACTACAAGGTGTACGACGTGCGGAAGATGATCGCCAAGAGCGAGCAGG
AAATCGGCAAGGCTACCGCCAAGTACTTCTTCTACAGCAACATCATGAACTTTTTCAAGACCGAGATTAC
CCTGGCCAACGGCGAGATCCGGAAGCGGCCTCTGATCGAGACAAACGGCGAAACCGGGGAGATCGTGTGG
GATAAGGGCCGGGATTTTGCCACCGTGCGGAAAGTGCTGAGCATGCCCCAAGTGAATATCGTGAAAAAGA
CCGAGGTGCAGACAGGCGGCTTCAGCAAAGAGTCTATCCTGCCCAAGAGGAACAGCGATAAGCTGATCGC
CAGAAAGAAGGACTGGGACCCTAAGAAGTACGGCGGCTTCCTGTGGCCCACCGTGGCCTATTCTGTGCTG
GTGGTGGCCAAAGTGGAAAAGGGCAAGTCCAAGAAACTGAAGAGTGTGAAAGAGCTGCTGGGGATCACCA
TCATGGAAAGAAGCAGCTTCGAGAAGAATCCCATCGACTTTCTGGAAGCCAAGGGCTACAAAGAAGTGAA
AAAGGACCTGATCATCAAGCTGCCTAAGTACTCCCTGTTCGAGCTGGAAAACGGCCGGAAGAGAATGCTG
GCCTCTGCCAAGTACCTGCAGAAGGGAAACGAACTGGCCCTGCCCTCCAAATATGTGAACTTCCTGTACC
TGGCCAGCCACTATGAGAAGCTGAAGGGCTCCCCCGAGGATAATGAGCAGAAACAGCTGTTTGTGGAACA
GCACAAGCACTACCTGGACGAGATCATCGAGCAGATCAGCGAGTTCTCCAAGAGAGTGATCCTGGCCGAC
GCTAATCTGGACAAAGTGCTGTCCGCCTACAACAAGCACCGGGATAAGCCCATCAGAGAGCAGGCCGAGA
ATATCATCCACCTGTTTACCCTGACCAATCTGGGAGCCCCTGCCGCCTTCAAGTACTTTGACACCACCAT
CGACCGGAAGCAGTACAGCAGCACCAAAGAGGTGCTGGACGCCACCCTGATCCACCAGAGCATCACCGGC
CTGTACGAGACACGGATCGACCTGTCTCAGCTGGGAGGTGACAGCGGCGGGAGCGGCGGGAGCGGGGGGA
GCACTAATCTGAGCGACATCATTGAGAAGGAGACTGGGAAACAGCTGGTCATTCAGGAGTCCATCCTGAT
GCTGCCTGAGGAGGTGGAGGAAGTGATCGGCAACAAGCCAGAGTCTGACATCCTGGTGCACACCGCCTAC
GACGAGTCCACAGATGAGAATGTGATGCTGCTGACCTCTGACGCCCCCGAGTATAAGCCTTGGGCCCTGG
TCATCCAGGATTCTAACGGCGAGAATAAGATCAAGATGCTGAGCGGAGGATCCGGAGGATCTGGAGGCAG
CACCAACCTGTCTGACATCATCGAGAAGGAGACAGGCAAGCAGCTGGTCATCCAGGAGAGCATCCTGATG
CTGCCCGAAGAAGTCGAAGAAGTGATCGGAAACAAGCCTGAGAGCGATATCCTGGTCCATACCGCCTACG
ACGAGAGTACCGACGAAAATGTGATGCTGCTGACATCCGACGCCCCAGAGTATAAGCCCTGGGCTCTGGT
CATCCAGGATTCCAACGGAGAGAACAAAATCAAAATGCTGTCTGGCGGCTCAAAAAGAACCGCCGACGGC
AGCGAATTCGAGCCCAAGAAGAAGAGGAAAGTCGGAAGCGGAGCTACTAACTTCAGCCTGCTGAAGCAGG
CTGGAGACGTGGAGGAGAACCCTGGACCTATGGTGAGCAAGGGCGAGGAGCTGTTCACCGGGGTGGTGCC
CATCCTGGTCGAGCTGGACGGCGACGTAAACGGCCACAAGTTCAGCGTGTCCGGCGAGGGCGAGGGCGAT
GCCACCTACGGCAAGCTGACCCTGAAGTTCATCTGCACCACCGGCAAGCTGCCCGTGCCCTGGCCCACCC
TCGTGACCACCCTGACCTATGGAGTGCAGTGCTTCAGCCGCTACCCCGACCACATGAAGCAGCACGACTT
CTTCAAGTCCGCCATGCCCGAAGGCTACGTCCAGGAGCGCACCATCTTCTTCAAGGACGACGGCAACTAC
AAGACCCGCGCCGAGGTGAAGTTCGAGGGCGACACCCTGGTGAACCGCATCGAGCTGAAGGGCATCGACT
TCAAGGAGGACGGCAACATCCTGGGGCACAAGCTGGAGTACAACTACAACAGCCACAACGTCTATATCAT
GGCCGACAAGCAGAAGAACGGCATCAAGGTGAACTTCAAGATCCGCCACAACATCGAGGACGGCAGCGTG
CAGCTCGCCGACCACTACCAGCAGAACACCCCCATCGGCGACGGCCCCGTGCTGCTGCCCGACAACCACT
ACCTGAGCACCCAGTCCGCCCTGAGCAAAGACCCCAACGAGAAGCGCGATCACATGGTCCTGCTGGAGTT
CGTGACCGCCGCCGGGATCACTCTCGGCATGGACGAGCTGTACAAGTCTGGTGGTTCTCCCAAGAAGAAG
AGGAAAGTCTAACCGGTCATCATCACCATCACCATTGAGTTTAAACCCGCTGATCAGCCTCGACTGTGCC
TTCTAGTTGCCAGCCATCTGTTGTTTGCCCCTCCCCCGTGCCTTCCTTGACCCTGGAAGGTGCCACTCCC
ACTGTCCTTTCCTAATAAAATGAGGAAATTGCATCGCATTGTCTGAGTAGGTGTCATTCTATTCTGGGGG
GTGGGGTGGGGCAGGACAGCAAGGGGGAGGATTGGGAAGACAATAGCAGGCATGCTGGGGATGCGGTGGG
CTCTATGGCTTCTGAGGCGGAAAGAACCAGCTGGGGCTCGATACCGTCGACCTCTAGCTAGAGCTTGGCG
TAATCATGGTCATAGCTGTTTCCTGTGTGAAATTGTTATCCGCTCACAATTCCACACAACATACGAGCCG
GAAGCATAAAGTGTAAAGCCTAGGGTGCCTAATGAGTGAGCTAACTCACATTAATTGCGTTGCGCTCACT
GCCCGCTTTCCAGTCGGGAAACCTGTCGTGCCAGCTGCATTAATGAATCGGCCAACGCGCGGGGAGAGGC
GGTTTGCGTATTGGGCGCTCTTCCGCTTCCTCGCTCACTGACTCGCTGCGCTCGGTCGTTCGGCTGCGGC
GAGCGGTATCAGCTCACTCAAAGGCGGTAATACGGTTATCCACAGAATCAGGGGATAACGCAGGAAAGAA
CATGTGAGCAAAAGGCCAGCAAAAGGCCAGGAACCGTAAAAAGGCCGCGTTGCTGGCGTTTTTCCATAGG
CTCCGCCCCCCTGACGAGCATCACAAAAATCGACGCTCAAGTCAGAGGTGGCGAAACCCGACAGGACTAT
AAAGATACCAGGCGTTTCCCCCTGGAAGCTCCCTCGTGCGCTCTCCTGTTCCGACCCTGCCGCTTACCGG
ATACCTGTCCGCCTTTCTCCCTTCGGGAAGCGTGGCGCTTTCTCATAGCTCACGCTGTAGGTATCTCAGT
TCGGTGTAGGTCGTTCGCTCCAAGCTGGGCTGTGTGCACGAACCCCCCGTTCAGCCCGACCGCTGCGCCT
TATCCGGTAACTATCGTCTTGAGTCCAACCCGGTAAGACACGACTTATCGCCACTGGCAGCAGCCACTGG
TAACAGGATTAGCAGAGCGAGGTATGTAGGCGGTGCTACAGAGTTCTTGAAGTGGTGGCCTAACTACGGC
TACACTAGAAGAACAGTATTTGGTATCTGCGCTCTGCTGAAGCCAGTTACCTTCGGAAAAAGAGTTGGTA
GCTCTTGATCCGGCAAACAAACCACCGCTGGTAGCGGTGGTTTTTTTGTTTGCAAGCAGCAGATTACGCG
CAGAAAAAAAGGATCTCAAGAAGATCCTTTGATCTTTTCTACGGGGTCTGACACTCAGTGGAACGAAAAC
TCACGTTAAGGGATTTTGGTCATGAGATTATCAAAAAGGATCTTCACCTAGATCCTTTTAAATTAAAAAT
GAAGTTTTAAATCAATCTAAAGTATATATGAGTAAACTTGGTCTGACAGTTACCAATGCTTAATCAGTGA
GGCACCTATCTCAGCGATCTGTCTATTTCGTTCATCCATAGTTGCCTGACTCCCCGTCGTGTAGATAACT
ACGATACGGGAGGGCTTACCATCTGGCCCCAGTGCTGCAATGATACCGCGAGACCCACGCTCACCGGCTC
CAGATTTATCAGCAATAAACCAGCCAGCCGGAAGGGCCGAGCGCAGAAGTGGTCCTGCAACTTTATCCGC
CTCCATCCAGTCTATTAATTGTTGCCGGGAAGCTAGAGTAAGTAGTTCGCCAGTTAATAGTTTGCGCAAC
GTTGTTGCCATTGCTACAGGCATCGTGGTGTCACGCTCGTCGTTTGGTATGGCTTCATTCAGCTCCGGTT
CCCAACGATCAAGGCGAGTTACATGATCCCCCATGTTGTGCAAAAAAGCGGTTAGCTCCTTCGGTCCTCC
GATCGTTGTCAGAAGTAAGTTGGCCGCAGTGTTATCACTCATGGTTATGGCAGCACTGCATAATTCTCTT
ACTGTCATGCCATCCGTAAGATGCTTTTCTGTGACTGGTGAGTACTCAACCAAGTCATTCTGAGAATAGT
GTATGCGGCGACCGAGTTGCTCTTGCCCGGCGTCAATACGGGATAATACCGCGCCACATAGCAGAACTTT
AAAAGTGCTCATCATTGGAAAACGTTCTTCGGGGCGAAAACTCTCAAGGATCTTACCGCTGTTGAGATCC
AGTTCGATGTAACCCACTCGTGCACCCAACTGATCTTCAGCATCTTTTACTTTCACCAGCGTTTCTGGGT
GAGCAAAAACAGGAAGGCAAAATGCCGCAAAAAAGGGAATAAGGGCGACACGGAAATGTTGAATACTCAT
ACTCTTCCTTTTTCAATATTATTGAAGCATTTATCAGGGTTATTGTCTCATGAGCGGATACATATTTGAA
TGTATTTAGAAAAATAAACAAATAGGGGTTCCGCGCACATTTCCCCGAAAAGTGCCACCTGACGTCGACG
GATCGGGAGATCGATCTCCCGATCCCCTAGGGTCGACTCTCAGTACAATCTGCTCTGATGCCGCATAGTT
AAGCCAGTATCTGCTCCCTGCTTGTGTGTTGGAGGTCGCTGAGTAGTGCGCGAGCAAAATTTAAGCTACA
A
Features (pLannotate 1.2.2; 19 found; start..end, strand, type, name):
     94..473     +  enhancer       CMV enhancer: human cytomegalovirus immediate early enhancer
    474..677     +  promoter       CMV promoter: human cytomegalovirus (CMV) immediate early promoter
    719..737     +  promoter       T7 promoter: promoter for bacteriophage T7 RNA polymerase
    808..1299    +  CDS            tadA: TADA_ECOLI - Also known as yfhC. Experimental evidence at protein level: Swiss-Prot protein existence level 1. Catalyzes the deamination of adenosine to inosine at the wobble position 34 of tRNA(Arg2). Essential for cell viability. From Escherichia coli (strain K12).
   1402..3003    +  CDS            dCas9(N): N-terminal portion of catalytically inactive Streptococcus pyogenes dCas9 carrying the D10A mutation (Zetsche et al., 2015)
   3004..5498    +  CDS            Cas9(C) (fragment): C-terminal portion of Streptococcus pyogenes Cas9 (Zetsche et al., 2015)
   5812..6060    +  CDS            UGI: UNGI_BPPB2 - Experimental evidence at protein level: Swiss-Prot protein existence level 1. This protein binds specifically and reversibly to the host uracil-DNA glycosylase, preventing removal of uracil residues from PBS2 DNA by the host uracil-excision repair system. From Bacillus phage PBS2 (Bacteriophage PBS2).
   6190..6906    +  CDS            EGFP: EGFP is a basic (constitutively fluorescent) green fluorescent protein published in 1996, derived from Aequorea victoria. It is reported to be a rapidly-maturing weak dimer with moderate acid sensitivity.
   6994..7218    +  polyA_signal   bGH poly(A) signal: bovine growth hormone polyadenylation signal
   7222..7243    +  promoter       SV40 promoter (fragment): SV40 enhancer and early promoter
   7248..7264    +  misc_feature   MCS (fragment): pBluescript multiple cloning site
   7313..7329    -  protein_bind   lac operator: The lac repressor binds to the lac operator to inhibit transcription in E. coli. This inhibition can be relieved by adding lactose or isopropyl-β-D-thiogalactopyranoside (IPTG). lac repressor encoded by lacI
   7337..7367    -  promoter       lac promoter: promoter for the E. coli lac operon
   7382..7403    -  protein_bind   CAP binding site: CAP binding activates transcription in the presence of cAMP. E. coli catabolite activator protein
   7416..7508    -  CDS            lacI (fragment): lac repressor; lacI; The lac repressor binds to the lac operator to inhibit transcription in E. coli. This inhibition can be relieved by adding lactose or isopropyl-β-D-thiogalactopyranoside (IPTG).
   7691..8279    -  rep_origin     ori: high-copy-number ColE1/pMB1/pBR322/pUC origin of replication
   8450..9310    -  CDS            AmpR: β-lactamase; bla; confers resistance to ampicillin, carbenicillin, and related antibiotics
   9311..9415    -  promoter       AmpR promoter: bla
   9486..9530    -  misc_feature   bom (fragment): basis of mobility region from pBR322
