[The description below was written by a language model from this plasmid's Addgene catalogue record and pLannotate feature annotations shown in this document.]
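Description:
pCMV-T7-TadCBEd-SpCas9(LWKYQS)-P2A-EGFP (BKS1014) is a 9.6 kb mammalian expression and CRISPR plasmid built on the pCMV_ABEmax_P2A_GFP backbone. It encodes a cytosine base editor paired with an engineered SpCas9 PAM variant. It is propagated in E. coli as a high-copy plasmid through a ColE1/pUC-type origin and selected with ampicillin via the β-lactamase gene. Short lac promoter/operator, lacI, SV40 promoter and bom fragments in the feature table appear to be backbone remnants rather than functional parts of the payload.

The single open reading frame is human codon optimized and sits downstream of the CMV enhancer/promoter, with a T7 promoter between the CMV promoter and the coding sequence. This arrangement allows expression in transfected human cells as well as in vitro transcription of the editor mRNA. From the N terminus, the fusion consists of a bipartite NLS, TadA-CDd (an evolved E. coli TadA deaminase that acts on cytosine), and an SpCas9 D10A nickase carrying D1135L, S1136W, G1218K, E1219Y, R1335Q and T1337S. These six positions lie in the PAM-interacting region and define the LWKYQS variant. Next come two copies of the phage PBS2 uracil glycosylase inhibitor, which blocks excision of the uracil intermediate and so favours C-to-T outcomes; the automated annotation marks only one UGI copy. A second BPNLS, a P2A self-cleaving peptide and EGFP follow, and the transcript ends at a bGH polyadenylation signal. Because of the P2A, EGFP is produced as a separate protein that marks editor-expressing cells. No guide RNA cassette is annotated, so the sgRNA must be supplied separately. The plasmid was deposited with a study on custom Cas9 PAM variants obtained through scalable engineering and machine learning.
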