Addgene plasmid #223127: pCMV-T7-TadCBEd-SpCas9(LWKYQS)-P2A-EGFP (BKS1014)
Purpose: pCMV and pT7 Human expression plasmid for TadCBEd using SpCas9 CBE enzyme with LWKYQS amino acids at positions 1135,1136,1218,1219,1335,T1337 with C-term BPNLS-P2A-EGFP
Depositing lab: Benjamin Kleinstiver. Publication: Custom CRISPR-Cas9 PAM variants via scalable engineering and machine learning. Silverstein RA, Kim N, Kroell AS, Walton RT, Delano J, Butcher RM, Pacesa M, Smith BK, Christie KA, Ha LL, Meis RJ, Clark AB, Spinner AD, Lazzarotto CR, Li Y, Matsubara A, Urbina EO, Dahl GA, Correia BE, Marks DS, Tsai SQ, Pinello L, De Ravin SS, Liu Q, Kleinstiver BP. Nature. 2025 Apr 22. doi: 10.1038/s41586-025-09021-y. PubMed 40262634.
Backbone
  Vector backbone: pCMV_ABEmax_P2A_GFP
  Backbone manufacturer: David Liu, Addgene plasmid #112101
  Vector type: Mammalian Expression, CRISPR
Growth in bacteria
  Bacterial resistance: Ampicillin, 100 μg/mL
  Growth temperature: 37°C
  Growth strain: DH5alpha
  Copy number: High Copy
Gene/Insert
  Gene/Insert name: human codon optimized TadA-CDd-SpCas9(LWKYQS)-2xUGI-P2A-EGFP (alt names: BKS1014; TadCBEd-SpCas9(LWKYQS))
  Species: Synthetic
  Mutation: TadA-CDd mutations; nSpCas9(D10A/LWKYQS)=D1135L, S1136W, G1218K, E1219Y, R1335Q, T1337S
  Promoter: CMV and T7
  Tag / fusion protein: BPNLS-TadA-CDd (N terminal on insert); 2xUGI-BPNLS-P2A-EGFP (C terminal on insert)
  Cloning method: Gibson Cloning
  Sequencing primers: 5′ oBK6928-CCAAGTCTCCACCCCATTGACG; 3′ oBK219-GGGAGTGGCACCTTCCAGGGTC
Terms and licenses: Academic/Nonprofit Terms; Industry Terms: Not Available to Industry
How to cite: pCMV-T7-TadCBEd-SpCas9(LWKYQS)-P2A-EGFP (BKS1014) was a gift from Benjamin Kleinstiver (Addgene plasmid # 223127 ; http://n2t.net/addgene:223127 ; RRID:Addgene_223127)
